Addgene plasmid #179972: pCG_SARS-CoV2 NSP1 C-V5-tag
Purpose: Mammalian expression vector for SARS-CoV-2 Nsp1, V5-tagged. Sequence codon-optimized.
Depositing lab: Konstantin Sparrer. Publication: Systematic functional analysis of SARS-CoV-2 proteins uncovers viral innate immune antagonists and remaining vulnerabilities. Hayn M, Hirschenberger M, Koepke L, Nchioua R, Straub JH, Klute S, Hunszinger V, Zech F, Prelli Bozzo C, Aftab W, Christensen MH, Conzelmann C, Muller JA, Srinivasachar Badarinarayan S, Sturzel CM, Forne I, Stenger S, Conzelmann KK, Munch J, Schmidt FI, Sauter D, Imhof A, Kirchhoff F, Sparrer KMJ. Cell Rep. 2021 May 18;35(7):109126. doi: 10.1016/j.celrep.2021.109126. Epub 2021 Apr 27. PubMed 33974846.
Backbone
  Vector backbone: pCG
  Vector type: Mammalian Expression
Growth in bacteria
  Bacterial resistance: Ampicillin, 100 μg/mL
  Growth temperature: 37°C
  Growth strain: DH5alpha
  Copy number: High Copy
Gene/Insert
  Gene/Insert name: SARS-CoV-2 Nsp1
  Species: Synthetic
  Mutation: human codon-optimized
  Entrez Gene: ORF1ab (a.k.a. GU280_gp01)
  Cloning method: Restriction Enzyme; 5′ cloning site Unknown (unknown if destroyed); 3′ cloning site Unknown (unknown if destroyed)
Terms and licenses: Academic/Nonprofit Terms; Industry Terms: Not Available to Industry
How to cite: pCG_SARS-CoV2 NSP1 C-V5-tag was a gift from Konstantin Sparrer (Addgene plasmid # 179972 ; http://n2t.net/addgene:179972 ; RRID:Addgene_179972)
