[The description below was written by a language model from this plasmid's Addgene catalogue record and pLannotate feature annotations shown in this document.]
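Description:
pCG_SARS-CoV2 NSP1 C-V5-tag is a 5,585-nt mammalian expression plasmid built on the pCG backbone for transient expression of SARS-CoV-2 non-structural protein 1 (Nsp1) in cultured cells. It is propagated in E. coli as a high-copy plasmid through a ColE1/pUC-type origin and is selected with ampicillin via the β-lactamase gene and its native promoter. The backbone also carries an f1 phage origin, which permits single-stranded DNA production. Short remnants of lacI, lacZα, rop and the pBR322 bom region, together with a T7 promoter, appear to be non-functional leftovers of earlier cloning vectors. An SV40 early promoter segment lies downstream of the expression cassette in the reverse orientation. No mammalian selection marker is annotated.

The expression cassette is driven by the human cytomegalovirus immediate-early enhancer and promoter, followed by the HSV thymidine kinase 5' untranslated region. The insert is a synthetic, human codon-optimized open reading frame annotated as a 540-nt fragment of the ORF1a/ORF1ab replicase polyprotein. The automated annotation text refers to Nsp10, but this is generic polyprotein-entry text, and the catalogue record identifies the insert as Nsp1. The name and purpose indicate a C-terminal V5 epitope tag for detection by immunoblotting or immunofluorescence, although the tag is not separately annotated in the feature table. Downstream, a rabbit β-globin intron, a stretch of β-globin exon sequence and the β-globin polyadenylation signal provide splicing and 3' end processing to support mRNA expression. The cloning sites are not recorded. The associated publication indicates that the construct belongs to a set of SARS-CoV-2 protein expression vectors used to test systematically which viral proteins antagonize innate immune responses.
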