Features (pLannotate 1.2.2; 17 found; start..end, strand, type, name):
      1..304     +  enhancer       CMV enhancer: human cytomegalovirus immediate early enhancer
    305..508     +  promoter       CMV promoter: human cytomegalovirus (CMV) immediate early promoter
    598..637     +  5'UTR          HSV TK 5'-UTR: 5' untranslated region from the herpes simplex virus thymidine kinase gene
    673..1212    +  CDS            R1A_SARS2 (fragment) (sequence partly withheld): Experimental evidence at protein level: Swiss-Prot protein existence level 1. [Non-structural protein 10]: Plays a pivotal role in viral transcription by stimulating both nsp14 3'-5' exoribonuclease and nsp16 2'-O-methyltransferase activities. Therefore plays an essential role in viral mRNAs cap methylation. From Severe acute respiratory syndrome coronavirus 2 (2019-nCoV) (SARS-CoV-2).
   1284..1856    +  intron         β-globin intron: intron from rabbit β-globin gene
   1860..1982    +  CDS            HBB: HBB_COLGU - Experimental evidence at transcript level: Swiss-Prot protein existence level 2. Involved in oxygen transport from the lung to the various peripheral tissues. From Colobus guereza (Mantled guereza) (Eastern black-and-white colobus monkey).
   2053..2108    +  polyA_signal   β-globin poly(A) signal: rabbit β-globin polyadenylation signal (Gil and Proudfoot, 1987)
   2448..2637    -  promoter       SV40 promoter: SV40 early promoter
   2637..2691    -  CDS            lacI (fragment): lac repressor; lacI; The lac repressor binds to the lac operator to inhibit transcription in E. coli. This inhibition can be relieved by adding lactose or isopropyl-β-D-thiogalactopyranoside (IPTG).
   2874..3462    -  rep_origin     ori: high-copy-number ColE1/pMB1/pBR322/pUC origin of replication
   3633..4493    -  CDS            AmpR: β-lactamase; bla; confers resistance to ampicillin, carbenicillin, and related antibiotics
   4494..4598    -  promoter       AmpR promoter: bla
   4693..4728    +  CDS            rop (fragment): Rop protein, which maintains plasmids at low copy number; rop
   4830..4929    +  misc_feature   bom (fragment): basis of mobility region from pBR322
   4957..5385    -  rep_origin     f1 ori (sequence partly withheld): f1 bacteriophage origin of replication; arrow indicates direction of (+) strand synthesis
   5389..5546    -  CDS            lacZα (fragment): LacZα fragment of β-galactosidase; lacZ fragment
   5549..5567    +  promoter       T7 promoter: promoter for bacteriophage T7 RNA polymerase
>Addgene plasmid #179972 | pCG_SARS-CoV2 NSP1 C-V5-tag | addgene full sequence | sequence record 353832 | Addgene NGS Result
CGTTACATAACTTACGGTAAATGGCCCGCCTGGCTGACCGCCCAACGACCCCCGCCCATTGACGTCAATA
ATGACGTATGTTCCCATAGTAACGCCAATAGGGACTTTCCATTGACGTCAATGGGTGGAGTATTTACGGT
AAACTGCCCACTTGGCAGTACATCAAGTGTATCATATGCCAAGTACGCCCCCTATTGACGTCAATGACGG
TAAATGGCCCGCCTGGCATTATGCCCAGTACATGACCTTATGGGACTTTCCTACTTGGCAGTACATCTAC
GTATTAGTCATCGCTATTACCATGGTGATGCGGTTTTGGCAGTACATCAATGGGCGTGGATAGCGGTTTG
ACTCACGGGGATTTCCAAGTCTCCACCCCATTGACGTCAATGGGAGTTTGTTTTGGCACCAAAATCAACG
GGACTTTCCAAAATGTCGTAACAACTCCGCCCCATTGACGCAAATGGGCGGTAGGCGTGTACGGTGGGAG
GTCTATATAAGCAGAGCTCGTTTAGTGAACCGTCAGATCGCCTGGAGACGCCATCCACGCTGTTTTGACC
TCCATAGAAGACACCGGGACCGATCCAGCCTCCGGGGGATCTTGGTGGCGTGAAACTCCCGCACCTCTTC
GGCCAGCGCCTTGTAGAAGCGCGTAGGCCTTCTAGAGCCACCATGGAGAGTCTGGTCCCTGGATTTAAT
[348 nt withheld, positions 700-1047]
AATGGAAACAAAGGCGCTGGTGGCCATTCTTACGGGGCAGATCTCAAGAGTTTCGACTTGGGCGACGAAC
TGGGGACGGATCCTTACGAAGATTTCCAAGAAAACTGGAACACAAAACATTCTTCCGGGGTCACCCGCGA
ACTCATGCGCGAGCTGAATGGCGGCGGGAAGCCAATACCAAATCCTCTGCTGGGTTTGGATAGTACTTAG
ACGCGTCGGATCCTGAGAACTTCAGGGTGAGTTTGGGGACCCTTGATTGTTCTTTCTTTTTCGCTATTGT
AAAATTCATGTTATATGGAGGGGGCAAAGTTTTCAGGGTGTTGTTTAGAATGGGAAGATGTCCCTTGTAT
CACCATGGACCCTCATGATAATTTTGTTTCTTTCACTTTCTACTCTGTTGACAACCATTGTCTCCTCTTA
TTTTCTTTTCATTTTCTGTAACTTTTTCGTTAAACTTTAGCTTGCATTTGTAACGAATTTTTAAATTCAC
TTTTGTTTATTTGTCAGATTGTAAGTACTTTCTCTAATCACTTTTTTTTCAAGGCAATCAGGGTATATTA
TATTGTACTTCAGCACAGTTTTAGAGAACAATTGTTATAATTAAATGATAAGGTAGAATATTTCTGCATA
TAAATTCTGGCTGGCGTGGAAATATTCTTATTGGTAGAAACAACTACACCCTGGTCATCATCCTGCCTTT
CTCTTTATGGTTACAATGATATACACTGTTTGAGATGAGGATAAAATACTCTGAGTCCAAACCGGGCCCC
TCTGCTAACCATGTTCATGCCTTCTTCTCTTTCCTACAGCTCCTGGGCAACGTGCTGGTTGTTGTGCTGT
CTCATCATTTTGGCAAAGAATTCACTCCTCAGGTGCAGGCTGCCTATCAGAAGGTGGTGGCTGGTGTGGC
CAATGCCCTGGCTCACAAATACCACTGAGATCTTTTTCCCTCTGCCAAAAATTATGGGGACATCATGAAG
CCCCTTGAGCATCTGACTTCTGGCTAATAAAGGAAATTTATTTTCATTGCAATAGTGTGTTGGAATTTTT
TGTGTCTCTCACTCGGAAGGACATATGGGAGGGCAAATCATTTAAAACATCAGAATGAGTATTTGGTTTA
GAGTTTGGCAACATATGCCCATATGCTGGCTGCCATGAACAAAGGTTGGCTATAAAGAGGTCATCAGTAT
ATGAAACAGCCCCCTGCTGTCCATTCCTTATTCCATAGAAAAGCCTTGACTTGAGGTTAGATTTTTTTTA
TATTTTGTTTTGTGTTATTTTTTTCTTTAACATCCCTAAAATTTTCCTTACATGTTTTACTAGCCAGATT
TTTCCTCCTCTCCTGACTACTCCCAGTCATAGCTGTCCCTCTTCTCTTATGGAGATCCCTCGAGGAGCTT
TTTGCAAAAGCCTAGGCCTCCAAAAAAGCCTCTTCACTACTTCTGGAATAGCTCAGAGGCCGAGGCGGCC
TCGGCCTCTGCATAAATAAAAAAAATTAGTCAGCCATGGGGCGGAGAATGGGCGGAACTGGGCGGAGTTA
GGGGCGGGATGGGCGGAGTTAGGGGCGGGACTATGGTTGCTGACTAATTGCTGCATTAATGAATCGGCCA
ACGCGCGGGGAGAGGCGGTTTGCGTATTGGGCGCTCTTCCGCTTCCTCGCTCACTGACTCGCTGCGCTCG
GTCGTTCGGCTGCGGCGAGCGGTATCAGCTCACTCAAAGGCGGTAATACGGTTATCCACAGAATCAGGGG
ATAACGCAGGAAAGAACATGTGAGCAAAAGGCCAGCAAAAGGCCAGGAACCGTAAAAAGGCCGCGTTGCT
GGCGTTTTTCCATAGGCTCCGCCCCCCTGACGAGCATCACAAAAATCGACGCTCAAGTCAGAGGTGGCGA
AACCCGACAGGACTATAAAGATACCAGGCGTTTCCCCCTGGAAGCTCCCTCGTGCGCTCTCCTGTTCCGA
CCCTGCCGCTTACCGGATACCTGTCCGCCTTTCTCCCTTCGGGAAGCGTGGCGCTTTCTCATAGCTCACG
CTGTAGGTATCTCAGTTCGGTGTAGGTCGTTCGCTCCAAGCTGGGCTGTGTGCACGAACCCCCCGTTCAG
CCCGACCGCTGCGCCTTATCCGGTAACTATCGTCTTGAGTCCAACCCGGTAAGACACGACTTATCGCCAC
TGGCAGCAGCCACTGGTAACAGGATTAGCAGAGCGAGGTATGTAGGCGGTGCTACAGAGTTCTTGAAGTG
GTGGCCTAACTACGGCTACACTAGAAGAACAGTATTTGGTATCTGCGCTCTGCTGAAGCCAGTTACCTTC
GGAAAAAGAGTTGGTAGCTCTTGATCCGGCAAACAAACCACCGCTGGTAGCGGTGGTTTTTTTGTTTGCA
AGCAGCAGATTACGCGCAGAAAAAAAGGATCTCAAGAAGATCCTTTGATCTTTTCTACGGGGTCTGACGC
TCAGTGGAACGAAAACTCACGTTAAGGGATTTTGGTCATGAGATTATCAAAAAGGATCTTCACCTAGATC
CTTTTAAATTAAAAATGAAGTTTTAAATCAATCTAAAGTATATATGAGTAAACTTGGTCTGACAGTTACC
AATGCTTAATCAGTGAGGCACCTATCTCAGCGATCTGTCTATTTCGTTCATCCATAGTTGCCTGACTCCC
CGTCGTGTAGATAACTACGATACGGGAGGGCTTACCATCTGGCCCCAGTGCTGCAATGATACCGCGAGAC
CCACGCTCACCGGCTCCAGATTTATCAGCAATAAACCAGCCAGCCGGAAGGGCCGAGCGCAGAAGTGGTC
CTGCAACTTTATCCGCCTCCATCCAGTCTATTAATTGTTGCCGGGAAGCTAGAGTAAGTAGTTCGCCAGT
TAATAGTTTGCGCAACGTTGTTGCCATTGCTACAGGCATCGTGGTGTCACGCTCGTCGTTTGGTATGGCT
TCATTCAGCTCCGGTTCCCAACGATCAAGGCGAGTTACATGATCCCCCATGTTGTGCAAAAAAGCGGTTA
GCTCCTTCGGTCCTCCGATCGTTGTCAGAAGTAAGTTGGCCGCAGTGTTATCACTCATGGTTATGGCAGC
ACTGCATAATTCTCTTACTGTCATGCCATCCGTAAGATGCTTTTCTGTGACTGGTGAGTACTCAACCAAG
TCATTCTGAGAATAGTGTATGCGGCGACCGAGTTGCTCTTGCCCGGCGTCAATACGGGATAATACCGCGC
CACATAGCAGAACTTTAAAAGTGCTCATCATTGGAAAACGTTCTTCGGGGCGAAAACTCTCAAGGATCTT
ACCGCTGTTGAGATCCAGTTCGATGTAACCCACTCGTGCACCCAACTGATCTTCAGCATCTTTTACTTTC
ACCAGCGTTTCTGGGTGAGCAAAAACAGGAAGGCAAAATGCCGCAAAAAAGGGAATAAGGGCGACACGGA
AATGTTGAATACTCATACTCTTCCTTTTTCAATATTATTGAAGCATTTATCAGGGTTATTGTCTCATGAG
CGGATACATATTTGAATGTATTTAGAAAAATAAACAAATAGGGGTTCCGCGCACATTTCCCCGAAAAGTG
CCACCTGACGTCTAAGAAACCATTATTATCATGACATTAACCTATAAAAATAGGCGTATCACGAGGCCCT
TTCGTCTCGCGCGTTTCGGTGATGACGGTGAAAACCTCTGACACATGCAGCTCCCGGAGACGGTCACAGC
TTGTCTGTAAGCGGATGCCGGGAGCAGACAAGCCCGTCAGGGCGCGTCAGCGGGTGTTGGCGGGTGTCGG
GGCTGGCTTAACTATGCGGCATCAGAGCAGATTGTACTGAGAGTGCACCATATGCGGTGTGAAATACCGC
ACAGATGCGTAAGGAGAAAATACCGCATCAGGAAATTGTAAGCGTTAATATTTTGTTAAAATTCGCGTTA
AATTTTTGTTAAATCAGCTCATTTTTTAACCAATAGGCCGAAATCGGCAAAATCCCTTATAAATCAAAAG
AATAGACCGAGATAGGGT
[37 nt withheld, positions 5056-5092]
AAAGAACGTGGACTCCAACGTCAAAGG
[49 nt withheld, positions 5120-5168]
T
[91 nt withheld, positions 5170-5260]
G
[124 nt withheld, positions 5262-5385]
CCATTCGCCATTCAGGCTGCGCAACTGTTGGGAAGGGCGATCGGTGCGGGCCTCTTCGCTATTACGCCAG
CTGGCGAAAGGGGGATGTGCTGCAAGGCGATTAAGTTGGGTAACGCCAGGGTTTTCCCAGTCACGACGTT
GTAAAACGACGGCCAGTGAATTGTAATACGACTCACTATAGGGCGAATTCGAGCTCGCCC
